Features (pLannotate 1.2.2; 7 found; start..end, strand, type, name):
    163..951     -  CDS            aadA: S3AD_ECOLX - Experimental evidence at protein level: Swiss-Prot protein existence level 1. Mediates bacterial resistance to the antibiotics streptomycin and spectinomycin. From Escherichia coli.
    958..1014    -  CDS            GmR (fragment): gentamycin acetyltransferase; aacC1; confers resistance to gentamycin
   1100..1180    +  CDS            int (fragment): INT2_ECOLX - Protein inferred from homology: Swiss-Prot protein existence level 3. Putative integrase believed to be involved in the insertion of antibiotic resistance genes into plasmids and transposons. From Escherichia coli.
   1171..1275    -  promoter       AmpR promoter: bla
   1397..2074    +  CDS            mEos2: mEos2 is a photoconvertible green/yellow fluorescent protein published in 2009, derived from Lobophyllia hemprichii. It has moderate acid sensitivity.
   2092..2141    -  CDS            lacI (fragment): lac repressor; lacI; The lac repressor binds to the lac operator to inhibit transcription in E. coli. This inhibition can be relieved by adding lactose or isopropyl-β-D-thiogalactopyranoside (IPTG).
   2324..2912    -  rep_origin     ori: high-copy-number ColE1/pMB1/pBR322/pUC origin of replication
>Addgene plasmid | pICSL30010 | analyzer sequence | sequence record 75062
GATCTTTTCTACGGGGTCTGACGCTCAGTGGAACGAAAACTCACGTTAAGGGATTTTGGTCATGAGATTA
TCAAAAAGGATCTTCACCTAGATCCTTTTAAATTAAAAATGAAGTTTTAAATCAATCTAAAGTATATATG
AGTAAACTTGGTCTGACAGTTATTTGCCGACTACCTTGGTGATCTCGCCTTTTACGTAATGGACAAATTC
TTCCAACTGATCTGCGCGCGAGGCCAAGCGATCTTCTTCTTGTCCAAGATAAGCCTGTCTAGCTTCAAGT
ATGACGGGCTGATACTGGGCCGGCAGGCGCTCCATTGCCCAGTCGGCAGCGACATCCTTCGGCGCGATTT
TGCCGGTTACTGCGCTGTACCAAATGCGGGACAACGTAAGCACTACATTTCGCTCATCGCCAGCCCAGTC
GGGCGGCGAGTTCCATAGCGTTAAGGTTTCATTTAGCGCCTCAAATAGATCCTGTTCAGGAACCGGATCA
AAGAGTTCCTCCGCCGCTGGACCTACCAAGGCAACGCTATGTTCTCTTGCTTTTGTCAGCAAGATAGCCA
GATCAATGTCGATCGTGGCTGGCTCGAAGATACCTGCAAGAATGTCATTGCGCTGCCATTCTCCAAATTG
CAGTTCGCGCTTAGCTGGATAACGCCACGGAATGATGTCGTCGTGCACAACAATGGTGACTTCTACAGCG
CGGAGAATCTCGCTCTCTCCAGGGGAAGCCGAAGTTTCCAAAAGGTCGTTGATCAAAGCTCGCCGCGTTG
TTTCATCAAGCCTTACGGTCACCGTAACCAGCAAATCAATATCGCTGTGTGGCTTCAGGCCGCCATCCAC
TGCGGAGCCGTACAAATGTACGGCCAGCAACGTCGGTTCGAGATGGCGCTCGATGACGCCAACTACCTCT
GATAGTTGAGTCGATACTTCGGCGATCACCGCTTCCCTCATGATGTTTAACTTTGTTTTAGGGCGACTGC
CCTGCTGCGTAACATCGTTGCTGCTCCATAACATCAAACATCGACCCACGGCGTAACGCGCTTGCTGCTT
GGATGCCCGAGGCATAGACTGTACCCCAAAAAAACAGTCATAACAAGCCATGAAAACCGCCACTGCGCCG
TTACCACCGCTGCGTTCGGTCAAGGTTCTGGACCAGTTGCGTGAGCGCATACTCTTCCTTTTTCAATATT
ATTGAAGCATTTATCAGGGTTATTGTCTCATGAGCGGATACATATTTGAATGTATTTAGAAAAATAAACA
AATAGGGGTTCCGCGCACATTTCCCCGAAAAGTGCCACCTGACGTCTAAGAAACCATTATTATCATGACA
TTAACCTATAAAAATAGGCGTATCACGAGGCCCTTTCGTCCACTGAAGAGCCACTGTGGTCTCACCATGT
CTGCAATTAAGCCTGACATGAAGATCAAGTTGAGGATGGAGGGAAACGTGAACGGACACCACTTCGTGAT
CGACGGTGACGGAACTGGTAAGCCTTTCGAGGGAAAGCAGTCAATGGACTTGGAGGTGAAGGAGGGAGGA
CCTTTGCCATTCGCTTTCGACATCTTGACTACTGCTTTCCACTACGGTAACAGGGTTTTCGCTAAGTACC
CTGATAACATTCAAGATTACTTCAAGCAGTCATTCCCAAAGGGTTACTCTTGGGAGAGATCATTGACTTT
CGAGGACGGAGGTATCTGCATCGCAAGGAACGACATCACAATGGAGGGAGACACATTTTACAACAAGGTG
AGGTTCTACGGAACTAACTTCCCTGCAAACGGACCTGTGATGCAGAAAAAAACATTGAAATGGGAGCCTT
CTACAGAGAAGATGTACGTGAGGGACGGAGTGTTGACTGGTGACATCCACATGGCATTGTTGCTTGAGGG
TAACGCTCACTACAGGTGCGACTTCAGGACTACATACAAGGCTAAGGAGAAGGGAGTGAAGTTGCCTGGA
TACCACTTCGTTGACCACTGCATCGAGATTTTGTCTCACGACAAGGACTACAATAAGGTTAAGTTGTACG
AGCATGCAGTGGCACACTCTGGATTGCCTGACAACGCTAGGAGAATGTGAGACCACGAGTGATTAATGAA
TCGGCCAACGCGCGGGGAGAGGCGGTTTGCGTATTGGGCGCTCTTCCGCTTCCTCGCTCACTGACTCGCT
GCGCTCGGTCGTTCGGCTGCGGCGAGCGGTATCAGCTCACTCAAAGGCGGTAATACGGTTATCCACAGAA
TCAGGGGATAACGCAGGAAAGAACATGTGAGCAAAAGGCCAGCAAAAGGCCAGGAACCGTAAAAAGGCCG
CGTTGCTGGCGTTTTTCCATAGGCTCCGCCCCCCTGACGAGCATCACAAAAATCGACGCTCAAGTCAGAG
GTGGCGAAACCCGACAGGACTATAAAGATACCAGGCGTTTCCCCCTGGAAGCTCCCTCGTGCGCTCTCCT
GTTCCGACCCTGCCGCTTACCGGATACCTGTCCGCCTTTCTCCCTTCGGGAAGCGTGGCGCTTTCTCATA
GCTCACGCTGTAGGTATCTCAGTTCGGTGTAGGTCGTTCGCTCCAAGCTGGGCTGTGTGCACGAACCCCC
CGTTCAGCCCGACCGCTGCGCCTTATCCGGTAACTATCGTCTTGAGTCCAACCCGGTAAGACACGACTTA
TCGCCACTGGCAGCAGCCACTGGTAACAGGATTAGCAGAGCGAGGTATGTAGGCGGTGCTACAGAGTTCT
TGAAGTGGTGGCCTAACTACGGCTACACTAGAAGGACAGTATTTGGTATCTGCGCTCTGCTGAAGCCAGT
TACCTTCGGAAAAAGAGTTGGTAGCTCTTGATCCGGCAAACAAACCACCGCTGGTAGCGGTGGTTTTTTT
GTTTGCAAGCAGCAGATTACGCGCAGAAAAAAAGGATCTCAAGAAGATCCTTT
